>Addgene plasmid #65697 | pCNL-C1_RhoB | depositor partial sequence | sequence record 111671 | pCNL-C1
TAGTTATTAATAGTAATCAATTACGGGGTCATTAGTTCATAGCCCATATATGGAGTTCCGCGTTACATAA
CTTACGGTAAATGGCCCGCCTGGCTGACCGCCCAACGACCCCCGCCCATTGACGTCAATAATGACGTATG
TTCCCATAGTAACGCCAATAGGGACTTTCCATTGACGTCAATGGGTGGAGTATTTACGGTAAACTGCCCA
CTTGGCAGTACATCAAGTGTATCATATGCCAAGTACGCCCCCTATTGACGTCAATGACGGTAAATGGCCC
GCCTGGCATTATGCCCAGTACATGACCTTATGGGACTTTCCTACTTGGCAGTACATCTACGTATTAGTCA
TCGCTATTACCATGGTGATGCGGTTTTGGCAGTACATCAATGGGCGTGGATAGCGGTTTGACTCACGGGG
ATTTCCAAGTCTCCACCCCATTGACGTCAATGGGAGTTTGTTTTGGCACCAAAATCAACGGGACTTTCCA
AAATGTCGTAACAACTCCGCCCCATTGACGCAAATGGGCGGTAGGCGTGTACGGTGGGAGGTCTATATAA
GCAGAGCTGGTTTAGTGAACCGTCAGATCCGCTAGCGCCACCATGGTGAGCAAGGGCGAGGAGCTGTTCA
CCGGGGTGGTGCCCATCCTGGTCGAGCTGGACGGCGACGTAAACGGCCACAAGTTCAGCGTGTCCGGCGA
GGGCGAGGGCGATGCCACCTACGGCAAGCTGACCCTGAAGTTCATCTGCACCACCGGCAAGCTGCCCGTG
CCCTGGCCCACCCTCGTGACCACCCTGTCCTGGGGCGTGCAGTGCTTCGCCCGCTACCCCGACCACATGA
AGCAGCACGACTTCTTCAAGTCCGCCATGCCCGAAGGCTACGTCCAGGAGCGCACCATCTTCTTCAAGGA
CGACGGCAACTACAAGACCCGCGCCGAGGTGAAGTTCGAGGGCGACACCCTGGTGAACCGCATCGAGCTG
AAGGGCATCGACTTCAAGGAGGACGGCAACATCCTGGGGCACAAGCTGGAGTACAACTACTTTAGCGACA
ACGTCTATATCACCGCCGACAAGCAGAAGAACGGCATCAAGGCCAACTTCAAGATCCGCCACAACATCGA
GGACGGCGGCGTGCAGCTCGCCGACCACTACCAGCAGAACACCCCCATCGGCGACGGCCCCGTGCTGCTG
CCCGACAACCACTACCTGAGCACCCAGTCCAAGCTGAGCAAAGACCCCAACGAGAAGCGCGATCACATGG
TCCTGCTGGAGTTCGTGACCGCCGCCGGGGGTACCAAGGTGTACGACCCCGAGCAGAGGAAGAGGATGAT
CACCGGCCCCCAGTGGTGGGCCAGGTGCAAGCAGATGAACGTGCTGGACAGCTTCATCAACTACTACGAC
AGCGAGAAGCACGCCGAGAACGCCGTGATCTTCCTGCACGGCAACGCCACTAGCAGCTACCTGTGGAGGC
ACGTGGTGCCCCACATCGAGCCCGTGGCCAGGTGCATCATCCCCGATCTGATCGGCATGGGCAAGAGCGG
CAAGAGCGGCAACGGCAGCTACAGGCTGCTGGACCACTACAAGTACCTGACCGCCTGGTTCGAGCTTCTG
AACCTGCCCAAGAAGATCATCTTCGTGGGCCACGACTGGGGCGCCGCCCTGGCCTTCCACTACGCCTACG
AGCACCAGGACAGGATCAAGGCCATCGTGCACATGGAGAGCGTGGTGGACGTGATCGAGAGCTGGGACGA
GTGGCCAGACATCGAGGAGGACATCGCCCTGATCAAGAGCGAGGAGGGCGAGAAGATGGTGCTGGAGAAC
AACTTCTTCGTGGAGACCGTGCTGCCCAGCAAGATCATGAGAAAGCTGGAGCCCGAGGAGTTCGCCGCCT
ACCTGGAGCCCTTCAAGGAGAAGGGCGAGGTGAGAAGACCCACCCTGAGCTGGCCCAGAGAGATCCCCCT
GGTGAAGGGCGGCAAGCCCGACGTGGTGCAGATCGTGAGAAACTACAACGCCTACCTGAGAGCCAGCGAC
GACCTGCCCAAGCTGTTCATCGAGGGCGACCCCGGCTTCTTCAGCAACGCCATCGTGGAGGGCGCCAAGA
AGTTCCCCAACACCGAGTTCGTGAAGGTGAAGGGCCTGCACTTCCTCCAGGAGGACGCCCCCGACGAGAT
GGGCAAGTACATCAAGAGCTTCGTGGAGAGAGTGCTGAAGAACGAGCAGTCCGGACTCAGATCTCGAGCT
CAAGCTTCGAATTCTGCAGTCGACGGTACCGCGGGCCCGGGATCCACCGGATCTAGATAACTGATCATAA
TCAGCCATACCACATTTGTAGAGGTTTTACTTGCTTTAAAAAACCTCCCACACCTCCCCCTGAACCTGAA
ACATAAAATGAATGCAATTGTTGTTGTTAACTTGTTTATTGCAGCTTATAATGGTTACAAATAAAGCAAT
AGCATCACAAATTTCACAAATAAAGCATTTTTTTCACTGCATTCTAGTTGTGGTTTGTCCAAACTCATCA
ATGTATCTTAACGCGTAAATTGTAAGCGTTAATATTTTGTTAAAATTCGCGTTAAATTTTTGTTAAATCA
GCTCATTTTTTAACCAATAGGCCGAAATCGGCAAAATCCCTTATAAATCAAAAGAATAGACCGAGATAGG
GT
[37 nt withheld, positions 2663-2699]
AAAGAACGTGGACTCCAACGTCAAAGG
[49 nt withheld, positions 2727-2775]
T
[91 nt withheld, positions 2777-2867]
G
[124 nt withheld, positions 2869-2992]
CAGGTGGCACTTTTCGGGGAAATGTGCGCGGAACCCCTATTTGTTTATTTTTCTAAATACATTCAAATAT
GTATCCGCTCATGAGACAATAACCCTGATAAATGCTTCAATAATATTGAAAAAGGAAGAGTCCTGAGGCG
GAAAGAACCAGCTGTGGAATGTGTGTCAGTTAGGGTGTGGAAAGTCCCCAGGCTCCCCAGCAGGCAGAAG
TATGCAAAGCATGCATCTCAATTAGTCAGCAACCAGGTGTGGAAAGTCCCCAGGCTCCCCAGCAGGCAGA
AGTATGCAAAGCATGCATCTCAATTAGTCAGCAACCATAGTCCCGCCCCTAACTCCGCCCATCCCGCCCC
TAACTCCGCCCAGTTCCGCCCATTCTCCGCCCCATGGCTGACTAATTTTTTTTATTTATGCAGAGGCCGA
GGCCGCCTCGGCCTCTGAGCTATTCCAGAAGTAGTGAGGAGGCTTTTTTGGAGGCCTAGGCTTTTGCAAA
GATCGATCAAGAGACAGGATGAGGATCGTTTCGCATGATTGAACAAGATGGATTGCACGCAGGTTCTCCG
GCCGCTTGGGTGGAGAGGCTATTCGGCTATGACTGGGCACAACAGACAATCGGCTGCTCTGATGCCGCCG
TGTTCCGGCTGTCAGCGCAGGGGCGCCCGGTTCTTTTTGTCAAGACCGACCTGTCCGGTGCCCTGAATGA
ACTGCAAGACGAGGCAGCGCGGCTATCGTGGCTGGCCACGACGGGCGTTCCTTGCGCAGCTGTGCTCGAC
GTTGTCACTGAAGCGGGAAGGGACTGGCTGCTATTGGGCGAAGTGCCGGGGCAGGATCTCCTGTCATCTC
ACCTTGCTCCTGCCGAGAAAGTATCCATCATGGCTGATGCAATGCGGCGGCTGCATACGCTTGATCCGGC
TACCTGCCCATTCGACCACCAAGCGAAACATCGCATCGAGCGAGCACGTACTCGGATGGAAGCCGGTCTT
GTCGATCAGGATGATCTGGACGAAGAGCATCAGGGGCTCGCGCCAGCCGAACTGTTCGCCAGGCTCAAGG
CGAGCATGCCCGACGGCGAGGATCTCGTCGTGACCCATGGCGATGCCTGCTTGCCGAATATCATGGTGGA
AAATGGCCGCTTTTCTGGATTCATCGACTGTGGCCGGCTGGGTGTGGCGGACCGCTATCAGGACATAGCG
TTGGCTACCCGTGATATTGCTGAAGAGCTTGGCGGCGAATGGGCTGACCGCTTCCTCGTGCTTTACGGTA
TCGCCGCTCCCGATTCGCAGCGCATCGCCTTCTATCGCCTTCTTGACGAGTTCTTCTGAGCGGGACTCTG
GGGTTCGAAATGACCGACCAAGCGACGCCCAACCTGCCATCACGAGATTTCGATTCCACCGCCGCCTTCT
ATGAAAGGTTGGGCTTCGGAATCGTTTTCCGGGACGCCGGCTGGATGATCCTCCAGCGCGGGGATCTCAT
GCTGGAGTTCTTCGCCCACCCTAGGGGGAGGCTAACTGAAACACGGAAGGAGACAATACCGGAAGGAACC
CGCGCTATGACGGCAATAAAAAGACAGAATAAAACGCACGGTGTTGGGTCGTTTGTTCATAAACGCGGGG
TTCGGTCCCAGGGCTGGCACTCTGTCGATACCCCACCGAGACCCCATTGGGGCCAATACGCCCGCGTTTC
TTCCTTTTCCCCACCCCACCCCCCAAGTTCGGGTGAAGGCCCAGGGCTCGCAGCCAACGTCGGGGCGGCA
GGCCCTGCCATAGCCTCAGGTTACTCATATATACTTTAGATTGATTTAAAACTTCATTTTTAATTTAAAA
GGATCTAGGTGAAGATCCTTTTTGATAATCTCATGACCAAAATCCCTTAACGTGAGTTTTCGTTCCACTG
AGCGTCAGACCCCGTAGAAAAGATCAAAGGATCTTCTTGAGATCCTTTTTTTCTGCGCGTAATCTGCTGC
TTGCAAACAAAAAAACCACCGCTACCAGCGGTGGTTTGTTTGCCGGATCAAGAGCTACCAACTCTTTTTC
CGAAGGTAACTGGCTTCAGCAGAGCGCAGATACCAAATACTGTCCTTCTAGTGTAGCCGTAGTTAGGCCA
CCACTTCAAGAACTCTGTAGCACCGCCTACATACCTCGCTCTGCTAATCCTGTTACCAGTGGCTGCTGCC
AGTGGCGATAAGTCGTGTCTTACCGGGTTGGACTCAAGACGATAGTTACCGGATAAGGCGCAGCGGTCGG
GCTGAACGGGGGGTTCGTGCACACAGCCCAGCTTGGAGCGAACGACCTACACCGAACTGAGATACCTACA
GCGTGAGCTATGAGAAAGCGCCACGCTTCCCGAAGGGAGAAAGGCGGACAGGTATCCGGTAAGCGGCAGG
GTCGGAACAGGAGAGCGCACGAGGGAGCTTCCAGGGGGAAACGCCTGGTATCTTTATAGTCCTGTCGGGT
TTCGCCACCTCTGACTTGAGCGTCGATTTTTGTGATGCTCGTCAGGGGGGCGGAGCCTATGGAAAAACGC
CAGCAACGCGGCCTTTTTACGGTTCCTGGCCTTTTGCTGGCCTTTTGCTCACATGTTCTTTCCTGCGTTA
TCCCCTGATTCTGTGGATAACCGTATTACCGCCATGCAT
