>Addgene plasmid #65697 | pCNL-C1_RhoB | addgene partial sequence | sequence record 115865 | CMV-F 5'-CGCAAATGGGCGGTAGGCGTG-3'
CTATATAAGCAGAGCTGGTTTAGTGAACCGTCAGATCCGCTAGCGCCACCATGGTGAGCAAGGGCGAGGA
GCTGTTCACCGGGGTGGTGCCCATCCTGGTCGAGCTGGACGGCGACGTAAACGGCCACAAGTTCAGCGTG
TCCGGCGAGGGCGAGGGCGATGCCACCTACGGCAAGCTGACCCTGAAGTTCATCTGCACCACCGGCAAGC
TGCCCGTGCCCTGGCCCACCCTCGTGACCACCCTGTCCTGGGGCGTGCAGTGCTTCGCCCGCTACCCCGA
CCACATGAAGCAGCACGACTTCTTCAAGTCCGCCATGCCCGAAGGCTACGTCCAGGAGCGCACCATCTTC
TTCAAGGACGACGGCAACTACAAGACCCGCGCCGAGGTGAAGTTCGAGGGCGACACCCTGGTGAACCGCA
TCGAGCTGAAGGGCATCGACTTCAAGGAGGACGGCAACATCCTGGGGCACAAGCTGGAGTACAACTACTT
TAGCGACAACGTCTATATCACCGCCGACAAGCAGAAGAACGGCATCAAGGCCAACTTCAAGATCCGCCAC
AACATCGAGGACGGCGGCGTGCAGCTCGCCGACCACTACCAGCAGAACACCCCCATCGGCGACGGCCCCG
TGCTGCTGCCCGACAACCACTACCTGAGCACCCAGTCCAAGCTGAGCAAAGACCCCAACGAGAAGCGCGA
TCACATGGTCCTGCTGGAGTTCGTGACCGCCGCCGGGGGTACCAAGGTGTACGACCCCGAGCAGAGGAAG
AGGATGATCACCGGCCCCCAGTGGTGGGCCAGGTGCAAGCAGATGAACGTGCTGGACAGCTTCATCAACT
ACTACGACAGCGAGAAGCACGCCGAGAACGCCGTGATCTTCCTGCACGGCAACGCCACTAGCAGCTACCT
GTGGAGGCACGTGGTGCCCCACATCGAGCCCGTGGCCAGGTGCATCATCCCCGATCTGATCGGCATGGGC
AAGAGCGGCAAGAGCGGCAACGGCAGCTACAGGCTGCTGGACCACTACAAGTACCTGACCGCCTGGTTCG
AGCTTCTGAACCTGCCCAAGAAGATCATCTTCGTGG
