>Addgene plasmid #65697 | pCNL-C1_RhoB | addgene partial sequence | sequence record 115866 | SV40pA-R 5'-GAAATTTGTGATGCTATTGC-3'
TTATAAGCTGCAATAAACAAGTTAACAACAACAATTGCATTCATTTTATGTTTCAGGTTCAGGGGGAGGT
GTGGGAGGTTTTTTAAAGCAAGTAAAACCTCTACAAATGTGGTATGGCTGATTATGATCAGTTATCTAGA
TCCGGTGGATCCCGGGCCCGCGGTACCGTCGACTCATAGCACCTTGCAGCAGTTGATGCAGCCGTTCTGG
GAGCCGTAGCGCTTCTGCAGCGCGGCGCGCGTGGCCGTCTCGAAGACCTCGCGCACGCCTTCCTTGGTCT
TGGCAGAGCACTCGAGGTAGTCGTAGGCTTGGATGCGCACGGCCATGGCGCGGCCGTCATCCGTGCGAAC
GGGTTCCTGCTTCATGCGGGCCAGCTCTGTGCGGACATGCTCGTCGCTGCGCAGGTCTTTTTTGTTGGCC
ACCAGGATGATGGGCACATTGGGACAGAAGTGCTTCACCTCGGGGACCCACTTCTCGGGGATGTTCTCCA
GCGAGTCCGGGCTGTCCACCGAGAAGCACATGAGAATGACGTCGGTGTCCGGGTAGGAGAGCGGCCGCAG
GCGGTCGTAGTCCTCCTGGCCAGCTGTGTCCCACAAAGCCAACTCTACCTGCTTTCCATCCACCTCGATA
TCTGCCACATAGTTCTCAAACACTGTGGGCACATACACCTCTGGGAACTCGTCCTTGCTGAAGACTATGA
GCAAGCATGTCTTTCCACAGGCTCCATCACCAACAACCACCAGTTTCTTCCGGTTCAGGTCCTCCTCGGA
GATCAGCTTCTGCTCGGAATTCGAAGCTTGAGCTCGAGATCTGAGTCCGGACTGCTCGTTCTTCAGCACT
CTCTCCACGAAGCTCTTGATGTACTTGCCCATCTCGTCGGGGGCGTCCTCCTGGAGGAAGTGCAGGCCCT
TCACCTTCACGAACTCGGTGTTGGGG
