[The description below was written by a language model from this plasmid's Addgene catalogue record.]
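Description:
pCNL-C1_RhoB is a mammalian expression plasmid of about 6.2 kb, built on the pCNL-C1 backbone (about 5.6 kb), that produces human RhoB fused to the luminescent reporter CNL. It is maintained as a high-copy plasmid in E. coli under kanamycin selection and carries a neomycin resistance marker, so transfected mammalian cells can be selected with G418. The record gives no feature table, so the origin of replication, polyadenylation signals and other backbone elements are not specified.

The payload is an insert of roughly 600 bp encoding RHOB, cloned by restriction digestion between EcoRI and SalI sites, both of which are retained. Expression is driven by the CMV promoter, a strong constitutive promoter in most mammalian cell types. CNL is supplied by the backbone and sits at the N terminus of the fusion, leaving the C terminus of RhoB free; this matters for Rho-family GTPases in general, whose C-terminal lipid modification directs membrane association. The depositor notes that the RhoB coding region begins at arginine 5 rather than at the native start, so the first few residues are absent. Portions of the plasmid derive from pmTurquoise2-N1 and pAcGFP1-Endo, the former consistent with a cyan fluorescent protein component in the tag.

The associated publication describes an expanded colour palette of Nano-lantern probes for real-time multicolour luminescence imaging, and CNL is presumably the cyan member of that series. The record states the purpose only as expression of CNL-RhoB in mammalian cells. Derivation from an endosome-marker plasmid suggests use as a luminescent label for RhoB-positive compartments such as endosomes, though this is not stated explicitly.
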