Addgene plasmid #65697: pCNL-C1_RhoB
Purpose: Expresses CNL-RhoB in mammalian cells
Depositing lab: Yasushi Okada. Depositing organization: RIKEN Quantitative Biology Center (QBiC). Publication: Expanded palette of Nano-lanterns for real-time multicolor luminescence imaging. Takai A, Nakano M, Saito K, Haruno R, Watanabe TM, Ohyanagi T, Jin T, Okada Y, Nagai T. Proc Natl Acad Sci U S A. 2015 Apr 7;112(14):4352-6. doi: 10.1073/pnas.1418468112. Epub 2015 Mar 23. PubMed 25831507.
Backbone
  Vector backbone: pCNL-C1
  Backbone manufacturer: Addgene #64307
  Backbone size w/o insert (bp): 5600
  Total vector size (bp): 6200
  Vector type: Mammalian Expression, Luciferase
  Selectable markers: Neomycin (select with G418)
Growth in bacteria
  Bacterial resistance: Kanamycin, 50 μg/mL
  Growth temperature: 37°C
  Growth strain: DH5alpha
  Copy number: High Copy
Gene/Insert
  Gene/Insert name: RhoB
  Species: H. sapiens (human)
  Insert size (bp): 600
  Entrez Gene: RHOB (a.k.a. ARH6, ARHB, MST081, MSTP081, RHOH6)
  Promoter: CMV
  Tag / fusion protein: CNL (N terminal on backbone)
  Cloning method: Restriction Enzyme; 5′ cloning site EcoRI (not destroyed); 3′ cloning site SalI (not destroyed)
  Sequencing primers: 5′ GAGTTCGTGAAGGTGAAGGGCC; 3′ EBV Reverse
Resource information
  A portion of this plasmid was derived from a plasmid made by: pmTurquoise2-N1 (gifted from Dr Dorus Gadella Lab), pAcGFP1-Endo (Clontech)
Terms and licenses: Academic/Nonprofit Terms; Industry Terms: Not Available to Industry
Depositor comments: Note: RhoB starts at amino acid R5
How to cite: pCNL-C1_RhoB was a gift from Yasushi Okada (Addgene plasmid # 65697 ; http://n2t.net/addgene:65697 ; RRID:Addgene_65697)
